Addgene plasmid #209237: pMx/ATP11C-HA
Purpose: Mammalian expression of ATP11C
Depositing lab: Hye-Won Shin. Depositing organization: Kyoto University, Graduate School of Pharmaceutical Sciences. Publication: Phospholipid flippase activities and substrate specificities of human type IV P-type ATPases localized to the plasma membrane. Takatsu H, Tanaka G, Segawa K, Suzuki J, Nagata S, Nakayama K, Shin HW. J Biol Chem. 2014 Nov 28;289(48):33543-56. doi: 10.1074/jbc.M114.593012. Epub 2014 Oct 14. PubMed 25315773.
Backbone
  Vector backbone: pMx
  Vector type: Retroviral
Growth in bacteria
  Bacterial resistance: Ampicillin, 100 μg/mL
  Growth temperature: 30°C
  Growth strain: NEB Stable
  Copy number: Unknown
Gene/Insert
  Gene/Insert name: ATP11C
  Species: H. sapiens (human)
  Entrez Gene: ATP11C (a.k.a. ATPIG, ATPIQ, HACXL)
  Tag / fusion protein: HA (C terminal on insert)
  Cloning method: Gateway Cloning
Terms and licenses: Academic/Nonprofit Terms; Industry Terms: Not Available to Industry
How to cite: pMx/ATP11C-HA was a gift from Hye-Won Shin (Addgene plasmid # 209237 ; http://n2t.net/addgene:209237 ; RRID:Addgene_209237)
