[The description below was written by a language model from this plasmid's Addgene catalogue record and pLannotate feature annotations shown in this document.]
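Description:
pMx/ATP11C-HA is a Moloney murine leukemia virus (MMLV)-based retroviral expression vector built on the pMx backbone for delivering human ATP11C into mammalian cells. In bacteria it is maintained through a high-copy ColE1/pUC-type origin and selected with ampicillin via the β-lactamase gene and its own promoter. The use of a recombination-tolerant host strain fits the presence of repeated LTR sequences.

The viral cassette begins with a 5' MMLV LTR, followed by the MMLV Ψ packaging signal (with a fragment annotated as MESV Ψ), a truncated gag segment lacking its start codon, and a pol region carrying the splice acceptor. Together these elements allow the transcript to be packaged into virions when viral proteins are supplied in trans, and they support expression of the downstream insert. No separate internal promoter is annotated upstream of the gene, so ATP11C is presumably transcribed from the 5' LTR. The ATP11C coding sequence sits between attB1 and attB2 sites, reflecting its introduction by Gateway recombination. The catalogue entry lists a C-terminal HA epitope tag, although the tag is not annotated separately in the feature table. Downstream, an SV40 enhancer/early promoter drives a neomycin phosphotransferase gene, preceded by a Tn5-derived fragment, which should allow G418 selection of transduced cells. The cassette ends in the 3' LTR region.

ATP11C encodes the catalytic subunit of a P4-ATPase flippase that moves phosphatidylserine and phosphatidylethanolamine from the outer to the inner leaflet of the plasma membrane. The construct is intended for stable or transient mammalian expression of the tagged protein, for example to study its localisation, flippase activity and substrate specificity.
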