Features (pLannotate 1.2.2; 17 found; start..end, strand, type, name):
     22..615     +  LTR            LTR: long terminal repeat from Moloney murine leukemia virus
    678..877     +  misc_feature   MMLV Ψ: packaging signal of Moloney murine leukemia virus (MMLV)
    929..1017    +  misc_feature   MESV Ψ (fragment): packaging signal of murine embryonic stem cell virus
   1094..1510    +  CDS            gag (truncated): truncated Moloney murine leukemia virus (MMLV) gag gene lacking the start codon
   1520..1894    +  misc_feature   pol region: Moloney murine leukemia virus (MMLV) pol region containing the splice acceptor site
   1938..1962    +  protein_bind   attB1: mutant version of attB; recombination site for the Gateway® BP reaction BP Clonase™
   1998..5393    +  CDS            ATP11C: AT11C_HUMAN - Also known as ATPIG, ATPIQ. Experimental evidence at protein level: Swiss-Prot protein existence level 1. Catalytic component of a P4-ATPase flippase complex which catalyzes the hydrolysis of ATP coupled to the transport of aminophospholipids, phosphatidylserines (PS) and phosphatidylethanolamines (PE), from the outer to the inner leaflet of the plasma membrane (PubMed:25315773, PubMed:32493773, PubMed:24904167, PubMed:26567335). Major PS-flippase in immune cell subsets. In erythrocyte plasma membrane, it is required to maintain PS in the inner leaflet preventing its exposure on
   5407..5431    -  protein_bind   attB2: mutant version of attB; recombination site for the Gateway® BP reaction BP Clonase™
   5663..5992    +  promoter       SV40 promoter: SV40 enhancer and early promoter
   5994..6317    +  CDS            tnpA (fragment): TN5P_ECOLX - Also known as tnp. Experimental evidence at protein level: Swiss-Prot protein existence level 1. Mediates transposition of transposon Tn5 by a 'cut and paste' mechanism. First, the monomeric transposase binds the 19 bp inverted DNA repeats flanking the transposon. Then, dimerization of the DNA- bound transposase creates a synaptic DNA complex. After nicking of the first DNA strand, excision of the transposon proceeds through a series of intermediates. The transposase then mediates the insertion of the transposon at a new site by strand transfer. The activity of the wild- type tran
   6349..7140    +  CDS            neo: KKA2_KLEPN - Also known as kan, nptII. Experimental evidence at protein level: Swiss-Prot protein existence level 1. Resistance to kanamycin, neomycin, paromomycin, ribostamycin, butirosin and gentamicin B. From Klebsiella pneumoniae.
   7214..7335    +  LTR            3' LTR (ΔU3) (fragment): self-inactivating 3' long terminal repeat (LTR) from Moloney murine leukemia virus
   7336..7805    +  LTR            LTR: long terminal repeat from Moloney murine leukemia virus
   7871..7923    -  CDS            lacI (fragment): lac repressor; lacI; The lac repressor binds to the lac operator to inhibit transcription in E. coli. This inhibition can be relieved by adding lactose or isopropyl-β-D-thiogalactopyranoside (IPTG).
   8106..8694    -  rep_origin     ori: high-copy-number ColE1/pMB1/pBR322/pUC origin of replication
   8858..9718    -  CDS            AmpR: β-lactamase; bla; confers resistance to ampicillin, carbenicillin, and related antibiotics
   9719..9823    -  promoter       AmpR promoter: bla
>Addgene plasmid #209237 | pMx/ATP11C-HA | addgene full sequence | sequence record 413012 | Addgene NGS Result
CCCGAAAAGTGCCACCTGCATAATGAAAGACCCCACCTGTAGGTTTGGCAAGCTAGCTTAAGTAACGCCA
TTTTGCAAGGCATGGAAAAATACATAACTGAGAATAGAAAAGTTCAGATCAAGGTCAGGAACAGATGGAA
CAGCTGAATATGGGCCAAACAGGATATCTGTGGTAAGCAGTTCCTGCCCCGGCTCAGGGCCAAGAACAGA
TGGAACAGCTGAATATGGGCCAAACAGGATATCTGTGGTAAGCAGTTCCTGCCCCGGCTCAGGGCCAAGA
ACAGATGGTCCCCAGATGCGGTCCAGCCCTCAGCAGTTTCTAGAGAACCATCAGATGTTTCCAGGGTGCC
CCAAGGACCTGAAATGACCCTGTGCCTTATTTGAACTAACCAATCAGTTCGCTTCTCGCTTCTGTTCGCG
CGCTTCTGCTCCCCGAGCTCAATAAAAGAGCCCACAACCCCTCACTCGGCGCGCCAGTCCTCCGATTGAC
TGAGTCGCCCGGGTACCCGTGTATCCAATAAACCCTCTTGCAGTTGCATCCGACTTGTGGTCTCGCTGTT
CCTTGGGAGGGTCTCCTCTGAGTGATTGACTACCCGTCAGCGGGGGTCTTTCATTTGGGGGCTCGTCCGG
GATCGGGAGACCCCTGCCCAGGGACCACCGACCCACCACCGGGAGGTAAGCTGGCCAGCAACTTATCTGT
GTCTGTCCGATTGTCTAGTGTCTATGACTGATTTTATGCGCCTGCGTCGGTACTAGTTAGCTAACTAGCT
CTGTATCTGGCGGACCCGTGGTGGAACTGACGAGTTCGGAACACCCGGCCGCAACCCTGGGAGACGTCCC
AGGGACTTCGGGGGCCGTTTTTGTGGCCCGACCTGAGTCCAAAAATCCCGATCGTTTTGGACTCTTTGGT
GCACCCCCCTAATAGGAGGGATATGTGGTTCTGGTAGGAGACGAGAACCTAAAACAGTTCCCGCCTCCGT
CTGAATTTTTGCTTTCGGTTTGGGACCGAAGCCGCGCCGCGCGTCTTGTCTGCTGCAGCATCGTTCTGTG
TTGTCTCTGTCTGACTGTGTTTCTGTATTTGTCTGAAAATTAGGGCCAGACTGTTACCACTCCCTTAAGT
TTGACCTTAGGTCACTGGAAAGATGTCGAGCGGATCGCTCACAACCAGTCGGTAGATGTCAAGAAGAGAC
GTTGGGTTACCTTCTGCTCTGCAGAATGGCCAACCTTTAACGTCGGATGGCCGCGAGACGGCACCTTTAA
CCGAGACCTCATCACCCAGGTTAAGATCAAGGTCTTTTCACCTGGCCCGCATGGACACCCAGACCAGGTC
CCCTACATCGTGACCTGGGAAGCCTTGGCTTTTGACCCCCCTCCCTGGGTCAAGCCCTTTGTACACCCTA
AGCCTCCGCCTCCTCTTCCTCCATCCGCCCCGTCTCTCCCCCTTGAACCTCCTCGTTCGACCCCGCCTCG
ATCCTCCCTTTATCCAGCCCTCACTCCTTCTCTAGGCGCCCCCATATGGCCATATGAGATCTTATATGGG
GCACCCCCGCCCCTTGTAAACTTCCCTGACCCTGACATGACAAGAGTTACTAACAGCCCCTCTCTCCAAG
CTCACTTACAGGCTCTCTACTTAGTCCAGCACGAAGTCTGGAGACCTCTGGCGGCAGCCTACCAAGAACA
ACTGGACCGACCGGTGGTACCTCACCCTTACCGAGTCGGCGACACAGTGTGGGTCCGCCGACACCAGACT
AAGAACCTAGAACCTCGCTGGAAAGGACCTTACACAGTCCTGCTGACCACCCCCACCGCCCTCAAAGTAG
ACGGCATCGCAGCTTGGATACACGCCGCCCACGTGAAGGCTGCCGACCCCGGGGGTGGACCATCCTCTAG
ACTGCCGGATCTAGCTAGTTAATTAAGGATCTCTAGTTAAGCTATCAACAAGTTTGTACAAAAAAGCAGG
CTCTTTAAAGGAACCAATTCAGTCGACTGGATCCACCATGCAGATGGTCCCATCTCTCCCTCCAGCCTCT
GAGTGTGCTGGAGAAGAGAAACGAGTTGGCACACGCACAGTGTTTGTTGGCAATCATCCAGTTTCGGAAA
CAGAAGCTTACATTGCACAAAGATTTTGTGATAATAGAATAGTCTCATCTAAGTATACACTTTGGAATTT
TCTCCCAAAGAATCTGTTTGAACAGTTTAGAAGAATTGCAAATTTTTATTTTCTCATAATCTTCCTTGTA
CAGGTCACAGTAGACACACCAACTAGCCCAGTTACCAGTGGACTTCCACTTTTCTTTGTTATAACTGTTA
CAGCCATCAAGCAGGGATATGAGGATTGGCTGAGACACAGAGCTGACAATGAAGTCAACAAAAGCACTGT
TTACATTATTGAAAATGCAAAGCGAGTGAGAAAAGAAAGTGAAAAAATCAAGGTTGGTGATGTAGTAGAA
GTACAGGCAGATGAAACCTTTCCCTGTGATCTTATTCTTCTATCATCTTGCACCACTGATGGAACCTGTT
ATGTCACTACAGCCAGTCTTGATGGGGAATCCAATTGCAAGACACATTATGCAGTACGTGATACCATTGC
ACTGTGTACAGCAGAATCCATCGATACCCTCCGAGCAGCAATTGAATGTGAACAGCCTCAACCTGACCTC
TACAAATTTGTTGGGCGAATCAATATCTACAGTAATAGTCTTGAGGCTGTTGCCAGGTCTTTGGGACCTG
AAAATCTCTTGCTGAAAGGAGCTACGCTAAAAAATACCGAGAAGATATATGGAGTTGCTGTTTACACTGG
AATGGAAACCAAAATGGCTTTGAACTACCAAGGGAAATCTCAGAAACGTTCTGCTGTTGAAAAATCTATT
AATGCTTTCCTGATTGTATATTTATTTATCTTACTGACCAAAGCTGCAGTATGCACTACTCTAAAGTATG
TTTGGCAAAGTACCCCATACAATGATGAACCTTGGTATAACCAAAAGACTCAGAAAGAGCGAGAGACCTT
GAAGGTTTTAAAAATGTTCACCGACTTCCTATCATTTATGGTTCTATTCAACTTTATCATTCCTGTCTCC
ATGTACGTCACAGTAGAAATGCAGAAATTCTTGGGCTCCTTCTTCATCTCATGGGATAAGGACTTTTATG
ATGAAGAAATTAATGAAGGAGCCCTGGTTAACACATCAGACCTTAATGAAGAACTTGGTCAGGTGGATTA
TGTATTTACAGATAAGACTGGAACACTCACTGAAAACAGCATGGAATTCATTGAATGCTGCATAGATGGC
CACAAATATAAAGGTGTAACTCAAGAGGTTGATGGATTATCTCAAACTGATGGAACTTTAACATATTTTG
ACAAAGTAGATAAGAATCGAGAAGAGCTGTTTCTACGTGCCTTGTGTTTATGTCATACTGTAGAAATCAA
AACAAACGATGCTGTTGATGGAGCTACAGAATCAGCTGAATTAACCTATATCTCCTCTTCACCAGATGAA
ATAGCTTTGGTGAAAGGAGCTAAAAGGTACGGGTTCACATTTTTAGGAAATCGAAATGGATATATGAGAG
TAGAGAACCAAAGAAAAGAAATAGAAGAATATGAACTTCTTCACACCTTAAACTTTGATGCTGTCCGGCG
ACGTATGAGTGTAATTGTGAAGACTCAAGAAGGAGACATACTTCTCTTTTGTAAAGGAGCAGACTCGGCA
GTTTTTCCCAGAGTGCAAAATCATGAAATTGAGTTAACTAAAGTCCATGTGGAACGTAATGCAATGGATG
GGTATCGGACACTCTGTGTAGCCTTCAAAGAAATTGCTCCAGATGATTATGAAAGAATTAACAGACAGCT
CATAGAGGCAAAAATGGCCTTACAAGACAGAGAAGAAAAAATGGAAAAAGTTTTCGATGATATTGAGACA
AACATGAATTTAATTGGAGCCACTGCAGTTGAAGACAAGCTACAAGATCAAGCTGCAGAGACCATTGAAG
CTCTGCATGCAGCAGGCCTGAAAGTCTGGGTGCTCACTGGGGACAAGATGGAGACAGCTAAATCCACATG
CTATGCCTGCCGCCTTTTCCAGACCAACACTGAGCTCTTAGAACTAACCACAAAAACCATTGAAGAAAGT
GAAAGGAAAGAAGATCGATTACATGAATTATTGATAGAATATCGCAAGAAATTGCTGCATGAGTTTCCTA
AAAGTACTAGAAGCTTTAAAAAAGCATGGACAGAACATCAGGAATATGGATTAATCATAGATGGCTCCAC
ATTGTCACTCATACTAAATTCTAGTCAAGACTCTAGTTCAAACAATTACAAAAGCATTTTCCTACAAATA
TGTATGAAGTGTACTGCAGTGCTCTGCTGTCGGATGGCACCATTACAGAAAGCCCAGATTGTCAGAATGG
TGAAGAATTTAAAAGGCAGCCCAATAACTCTGTCGATAGGTGATGGTGCCAATGATGTTAGTATGATCTT
GGAATCCCATGTGGGAATAGGTATTAAAGGCAAAGAAGGTCGCCAAGCAGCTAGGAATAGCGATTATTCT
GTTCCAAAGTTTAAACACTTAAAGAAACTGCTGTTGGCTCATGGACATCTATATTATGTGAGAATAGCAC
ACCTTGTACAGTACTTCTTCTATAAGAACCTTTGTTTCATTTTGCCACAGTTTTTGTACCAGTTCTTCTG
TGGATTCTCACAACAGCCACTGTATGATGCTGCTTACCTTACAATGTACAATATCTGCTTCACATCCTTG
CCCATCCTGGCCTATAGTCTACTGGAACAGCACATCAACATTGACACTCTGACCTCAGATCCCCGATTGT
ATATGAAAATTTCTGGCAATGCCATGCTACAGTTGGGCCCCTTCTTATATTGGACATTTCTGGCTGCCTT
TGAAGGGACAGTGTTCTTCTTTGGGACTTACTTTCTTTTTCAGACTGCATCCCTAGAAGAAAATGGAAAG
GTATACGGAAACTGGACTTTTGGAACCATTGTTTTTACAGTCTTAGTATTCACTGTAACCCTGAAGCTTG
CCTTGGATACCCGATTCTGGACGTGGATAAATCACTTTGTGATTTGGGGTTCTTTAGCCTTCTATGTATT
TTTCTCATTCTTCTGGGGAGGAATTATTTGGCCTTTTCTCAAGCAACAGAGAATGTATTTTGTATTTGCC
CAAATGCTGTCTTCTGTATCCACATGGTTGGCTATAATTCTTCTAATATTTATCAGCCTGTTCCCTGAGA
TTCTTCTGATAGTATTAAAGAATGTAAGAAGAAGAAGTGCCAGGAGAAATCTGAGCTGTAGAAGGGCATC
TGACTCATTATCCGCCAGACCTTCAGTCAGACCTCTTCTTTTACGAACATTCTCAGACGAATCTAATGTA
CTCTCGAGATATCTAGACCCAGCTTTCTTGTACAAAGTGGTTGATCTAGAGGGCCCGCGGTTCGAACTCG
AGTATCCATACGATGTACCAGACTACGCAGAGATCCACTAGTTCAATTCCAGCTGAGCGCCGGTCGCTAC
CATTACCAGTTGGTCTGGTGTCAAAAATAATAATAACCGGGCAGGCCATGTCTGCCCGTATTTCGCGTAA
GGAAATCCATTATGTACTATTTAAACTCGAGCGGCCGCCAGCACAGTGGTCGACTGTGGAATGTGTGTCA
GTTAGGGTGTGGAAAGTCCCCAGGCTCCCCAGCAGGCAGAAGTATGCAAAGCATGCATCTCAATTAGTCA
GCAACCAGGTGTGGAAAGTCCCCAGGCTCCCCAGCAGGCAGAAGTATGCAAAGCATGCATCTCAATTAGT
CAGCAACCATAGTCCCGCCCCTAACTCCGCCCATCCCGCCCCTAACTCCGCCCAGTTCCGCCCATTCTCC
GCCCCATGGCTGACTAATTTTTTTTATTTATGCAGAGGCCGAGGCCGCCTCGGCCTCTGAGCTATTCCAG
AAGTAGTGAGGAGGCTTTTTTGGAGGCCTAGGCTTTTGCAAAAAGCTTCACGCTGCCGCAAGCACTCAGG
GCGCAAGGGCTGCTAAAGGAAGCGGAACACGTAGAAAGCCAGTCCGCAGAAACGGTGCTGACCCCGGATG
AATGTCAGCTACTGGGCTATCTGGACAAGGGAAAACGCAAGCGCAAAGAGAAAGCAGGTAGCTTGCAGTG
GGCTTACATGGCGATAGCTAGACTGGGCGGTTTTATGGACAGCAAGCGAACCGGAATTGCCAGCTGGGGC
GCCCTCTGGTAAGGTTGGGAAGCCCTGCAAAGTAAACTGGATGGCTTTCTTGCCGCCAAGGATCTGATGG
CGCAGGGGATCAAGATCTGATCAAGAGACAGGATGAGGATCGTTTCGCATGATTGAACAAGATGGATTGC
ACGCAGGTTCTCCGGCCGCTTGGGTGGAGAGGCTATTCGGCTATGACTGGGCACAACAGACAATCGGCTG
CTCTGATGCCGCCGTGTTCCGGCTGTCAGCGCAGGGGCGCCCGGTTCTTTTTGTCAAGACCGACCTGTCC
GGTGCCCTGAATGAACTGCAGGACGAGGCAGCGCGGCTATCGTGGCTGGCCACGACGGGCGTTCCTTGCG
CAGCTGTGCTCGACGTTGTCACTGAAGCGGGAAGGGACTGGCTGCTATTGGGCGAAGTGCCGGGGCAGGA
TCTCCTGTCATCTCACCTTGCTCCTGCCGAGAAAGTATCCATCATGGCTGATGCAATGCGGCGGCTGCAT
ACGCTTGATCCGGCTACCTGCCCATTCGACCACCAAGCGAAACATCGCATCGAGCGAGCACGTACTCGGA
TGGAAGCCGGTCTTGTCGATCAGGATGATCTGGACGAAGAGCATCAGGGGCTCGCGCCAGCCGAACTGTT
CGCCAGGCTCAAGGCGCGCATGCCCGACGGCGAGGATCTCGTCGTGACCCATGGCGATGCCTGCTTGCCG
AATATCATGGTGGAAAATGGCCGCTTTTCTGGATTCATCGACTGTGGCCGGCTGGGTGTGGCGGACCGCT
ATCAGGACATAGCGTTGGCTACCCGTGATATTGCTGAAGAGCTTGGCGGCGAATGGGCTGACCGCTTCCT
CGTGCTTTACGGTATCGCCGCTCCCGATTCGCAGCGCATCGCCTTCTATCGCCTTCTTGACGAGTTCTTC
TGAGCGGGACTCTGGGGTTCGCATCGTCGACGATAAAATAAAAGATTTTATTTAGTCTCCAGAAAAAGGG
GGGAATGAAAGACCCCACCTGTAGGTTTGGCAAGCTAGCTTAAGTAACGCCATTTTGCAAGGCATGGAAA
AATACATAACTGAGAATAGAGAAGTTCAGATCAAGGTCAGGAACAGATGGAACAGCTGAATATGGGCCAA
ACAGGATATCTGTGGTAAGCAGTTCCTGCCCCGGCTCAGGGCCAAGAACAGATGGAACAGCTGAATATGG
GCCAAACAGGATATCTGTGGTAAGCAGTTCCTGCCCCGGCTCAGGGCCAAGAACAGATGGTCCCCAGATG
CGGTCCAGCCCTCAGCAGTTTCTAGAGAACCATCAGATGTTTCCAGGGTGCCCCAAGGACCTGAAATGAC
CCTGTGCCTTATTTGAACTAACCAATCAGTTCGCTTCTCGCTTCTGTTCGCGCGCTTCTGCTCCCCGAGC
TCAATAAAAGAGCCCACAACCCCTCACTCGGGGCGCCAGTCCTCCGATTGACTGAGTCGCCCGGGTACCC
GTGTATCCAATAAACCCTCTTGCAGTTGCATCCGACTTGTGGTCTCGCTGTTCCTTGGGAGGGTCTCCTC
TGAGTGATTGACTACCCGTCAGCGGGGGTCTTTCACATGCAGCATGTATCAAAATTAATTTGGTTTTTTT
TCTTAAGTATTTACATTAAATGGCCATAGTTGCATTAATGAATCGGCCAACGCGCGGGGAGAGGCGGTTT
GCGTATTGGGCGCTCTTCCGCTTCCTCGCTCACTGACTCGCTGCGCTCGGTCGTTCGGCTGCGGCGAGCG
GTATCAGCTCACTCAAAGGCGGTAATACGGTTATCCACAGAATCAGGGGATAACGCAGGAAAGAACATGT
GAGCAAAAGGCCAGCAAAAGGCCAGGAACCGTAAAAAGGCCGCGTTGCTGGCGTTTTTCCATAGGCTCCG
CCCCCCTGACGAGCATCACAAAAATCGACGCTCAAGTCAGAGGTGGCGAAACCCGACAGGACTATAAAGA
TACCAGGCGTTTCCCCCTGGAAGCTCCCTCGTGCGCTCTCCTGTTCCGACCCTGCCGCTTACCGGATACC
TGTCCGCCTTTCTCCCTTCGGGAAGCGTGGCGCTTTCTCATAGCTCACGCTGTAGGTATCTCAGTTCGGT
GTAGGTCGTTCGCTCCAAGCTGGGCTGTGTGCACGAACCCCCCGTTCAGCCCGACCGCTGCGCCTTATCC
GGTAACTATCGTCTTGAGTCCAACCCGGTAAGACACGACTTATCGCCACTGGCAGCAGCCACTGGTAACA
GGATTAGCAGAGCGAGGTATGTAGGCGGTGCTACAGAGTTCTTGAAGTGGTGGCCTAACTACGGCTACAC
TAGAAGAACAGTATTTGGTATCTGCGCTCTGCTGAAGCCAGTTACCTTCGGAAAAAGAGTTGGTAGCTCT
TGATCCGGCAAACAAACCACCGCTGGTAGCGGTGGTTTTTTTGTTTGCAAGCAGCAGATTACGCGCAGAA
AAAAAGGATCTCAAGAAGATCCTTTGATCTTTTCTACGGGGTCTGACGCTCAGTGGAACGAAAACTCACG
TTAAGGGATTTTGGTCATGAGATTATCAAAAAGGATCTTCACCTAGATCCTTTTGCGGCCGGCCGCAAAT
CAATCTAAAGTATATATGAGTAAACTTGGTCTGACAGTTACCAATGCTTAATCAGTGAGGCACCTATCTC
AGCGATCTGTCTATTTCGTTCATCCATAGTTGCCTGACTCCCCGTCGTGTAGATAACTACGATACGGGAG
GGCTTACCATCTGGCCCCAGTGCTGCAATGATACCGCGAGACCCACGCTCACCGGCTCCAGATTTATCAG
CAATAAACCAGCCAGCCGGAAGGGCCGAGCGCAGAAGTGGTCCTGCAACTTTATCCGCCTCCATCCAGTC
TATTAATTGTTGCCGGGAAGCTAGAGTAAGTAGTTCGCCAGTTAATAGTTTGCGCAACGTTGTTGCCATT
GCTACAGGCATCGTGGTGTCACGCTCGTCGTTTGGTATGGCTTCATTCAGCTCCGGTTCCCAACGATCAA
GGCGAGTTACATGATCCCCCATGTTGTGCAAAAAAGCGGTTAGCTCCTTCGGTCCTCCGATCGTTGTCAG
AAGTAAGTTGGCCGCAGTGTTATCACTCATGGTTATGGCAGCACTGCATAATTCTCTTACTGTCATGCCA
TCCGTAAGATGCTTTTCTGTGACTGGTGAGTACTCAACCAAGTCATTCTGAGAATAGTGTATGCGGCGAC
CGAGTTGCTCTTGCCCGGCGTCAATACGGGATAATACCGCGCCACATAGCAGAACTTTAAAAGTGCTCAT
CATTGGAAAACGTTCTTCGGGGCGAAAACTCTCAAGGATCTTACCGCTGTTGAGATCCAGTTCGATGTAA
CCCACTCGTGCACCCAACTGATCTTCAGCATCTTTTACTTTCACCAGCGTTTCTGGGTGAGCAAAAACAG
GAAGGCAAAATGCCGCAAAAAAGGGAATAAGGGCGACACGGAAATGTTGAATACTCATACTCTTCCTTTT
TCAATATTATTGAAGCATTTATCAGGGTTATTGTCTCATGAGCGGATACATATTTGAATGTATTTAGAAA
AATAAACAAATAGGGGTTCCGCGCACATTTC
